>Addgene plasmid #201439 | pCMV6-AN-DDK_WT RAD23B | addgene full sequence | sequence record 395177 | Addgene NGS Result
AACAAAATATTAACGCTTACAATTTCCATTCGCCATTCAGGCTGCGCAACTGTTGGGAAGGGCGATCGGT
GCGGGCCTCTTCGCTATTACGCCAGCTGGCGAAAGGGGGATGTGCTGCAAGGCGATTAAGTTGGGTAACG
CCAGGGTTTTCCCAGTCACGACGTTGTAAAACGACGGCCAGTGCCAAGCTGATCTATACATTGAATCAAT
ATTGGCAATTAGCCATATTAGTCATTGGTTATATAGCATAAATCAATATTGGCTATTGGCCATTGCATAC
GTTGTATCTATATCATAATATGTACATTTATATTGGCTCATGTCCAATATGACCGCCATGTTGACATTGA
TTATTGACTAGTTATTAATAGTAATCAATTACGGGGTCATTAGTTCATAGCCCATATATGGAGTTCCGCG
TTACATAACTTACGGTAAATGGCCCGCCTGGCTGACCGCCCAACGACCCCCGCCCATTGACGTCAATAAT
GACGTATGTTCCCATAGTAACGCCAATAGGGACTTTCCATTGACGTCAATGGGTGGAGTATTTACGGTAA
ACTGCCCACTTGGCAGTACATCAAGTGTATCATATGCCAAGTCCGCCCCCTATTGACGTCAATGACGGTA
AATGGCCCGCCTGGCATTATGCCCAGTACATGACCTTACGGGACTTTCCTACTTGGCAGTACATCTACGT
ATTAGTCATCGCTATTACCATGGTGATGCGGTTTTGGCAGTACACCAATGGGCGTGGATAGCGGTTTGAC
TCACGGGGATTTCCAAGTCTCCACCCCATTGACGTCAATGGGAGTTTGTTTTGGCACCAAAATCAACGGG
ACTTTCCAAAATGTCGTAATAACCCCGCCCCGTTGACGCAAATGGGCGGTAGGCGTGTACGGTGGGAGGT
CTATATAAGCAGAGCTCGTTTAGTGAACCGTCAGAATTTTGTAATACGACTCACTATAGGGCGGCCGGGA
ATTCGTCGACTGGATCCGGTACCGAGGAGATCTGCCACCATGGATTACAAGGATGACGACGATAAGGCGA
TCGCCATGGAGCATATGCAGGTGACACTGAAGACACTGCAGCAGCAGACTTTTAAGATTGACATTGACCC
CGAGGAGACCGTGAAGGCACTGAAGGAGAAAATCGAGAGCGAAAAGGGCAAAGACGCATTCCCTGTGGCC
GGGCAGAAGCTGATCTACGCCGGAAAAATTCTGAACGACGATACCGCTCTGAAGGAATACAAGATCGATG
AGAAGAATTTCGTGGTCGTGATGGTCACTAAGCCTAAAGCCGTGTCCACCCCAGCTCCCGCAACCACACA
GCAGTCTGCCCCAGCTAGTACTACCGCCGTGACAAGCTCCACAACTACCACAGTCGCACAGGCACCTACT
CCAGTGCCAGCTCTGGCACCCACATCAACTCCTGCCAGCATCACACCAGCCAGCGCTACTGCATCTAGTG
AACCTGCCCCAGCTTCCGCCGCTAAGCAGGAGAAACCAGCTGAAAAACCCGCAGAGACTCCTGTGGCCAC
CTCACCCACCGCTACAGACAGCACCTCCGGCGATTCAAGCCGGTCCAACCTGTTCGAGGACGCTACCTCC
GCACTGGTCACAGGCCAGTCTTACGAAAATATGGTGACAGAGATCATGTCTATGGGGTATGAGCGGGAAC
AGGTCATTGCAGCCCTGAGAGCTAGTTTTAACAATCCCGATAGGGCAGTGGAATACCTGCTGATGGGCAT
CCCTGGGGACAGAGAGTCTCAGGCAGTCGTGGACCCCCCTCAGGCTGCAAGTACCGGAGTCCCACAGTCC
TCTGCAGTGGCAGCTGCAGCAGCTACTACCACAGCTACTACCACAACTACCAGTTCAGGCGGGCACCCTC
TGGAGTTCCTGCGCAACCAGCCACAGTTTCAGCAGATGCGACAGATCATTCAGCAGAATCCATCCCTGCT
GCCAGCACTGCTGCAGCAGATTGGACGCGAAAACCCCCAGCTGCTGCAGCAGATCTCTCAGCACCAGGAG
CATTTCATTCAGATGCTGAATGAACCTGTGCAGGAGGCAGGAGGACAGGGAGGAGGAGGAGGAGGCGGGA
GTGGAGGCATCGCAGAGGCCGGGTCAGGACACATGAACTACATCCAGGTCACACCACAGGAGAAGGAAGC
AATTGAAAGGCTGAAAGCCCTGGGATTCCCCGAGGGCCTGGTCATCCAGGCCTATTTTGCTTGCGAGAAG
AACGAAAATCTGGCAGCCAACTTCCTGCTGCAGCAGAATTTTGACGAGGATTAAGAATTCGGATCCACGC
GTAAGCTTCTCGAGACGCGTTAAGCGGCCGCACTCGAGGTTTAAACGGCCGGCCGCGGTCATAGCTGTTT
CCTGAACAGATCCCGGGTGGCATCCCTGTGACCCCTCCCCAGTGCCTCTCCTGGCCCTGGAAGTTGCCAC
TCCAGTGCCCACCAGCCTTGTCCTAATAAAATTAAGTTGCATCATTTTGTCTGACTAGGTGTCCTTCTAT
AATATTATGGGGTGGAGGGGGGTGGTATGGAGCAAGGGGCAAGTTGGGAAGACAACCTGTAGGGCCTGCG
GGGTCTATTGGGAACCAAGCTGGAGTGCAGTGGCACAATCTTGGCTCACTGCAATCTCCGCCTCCTGGGT
TCAAGCGATTCTCCTGCCTCAGCCTCCCGAGTTGTTGGGATTCCAGGCATGCATGACCAGGCTCAGCTAA
TTTTTGTTTTTTTGGTAGAGACGGGGTTTCACCATATTGGCCAGGCTGGTCTCCAACTCCTAATCTCAGG
TGATCTACCCACCTTGGCCTCCCAAATTGCTGGGATTACAGGCGTGAACCACTGCTCCCTTCCCTGTCCT
TCTGATTTTAAAATAACTATACCAGCAGGAGGACGTCCAGACACAGCATAGGCTACCTGGCCATGCCCAA
CCGGTGGGACATTTGAGTTGCTTGCTTGGCACTGTCCTCTCATGCGTTGGGTCCACTCAGTAGATGCCTG
TTGAATTGGGTACGCGGCCAGCTTGGCTGTGGAATGTGTGTCAGTTAGGGTGTGGAAAGTCCCCAGGCTC
CCCAGCAGGCAGAAGTATGCAAAGCATGCATCTCAATTAGTCAGCAACCAGGTGTGGAAAGTCCCCAGGC
TCCCCAGCAGGCAGAAGTATGCAAAGCATGCATCTCAATTAGTCAGCAACCATAGTCCCGCCCCTAACTC
CGCCCATCCCGCCCCTAACTCCGCCCAGTTCCGCCCATTCTCCGCCCCATGGCTGACTAATTTTTTTTAT
TTATGCAGAGGCCGAGGCCGCCTCGGCCTCTGAGCTATTCCAGAAGTAGTGAGGAGGCTTTTTTGGAGGC
CTAGGCTTTTGCAAAAAGCTCCCGGGAGCTTGTATATCCATTTTCGGATCTGATCAAGAGACAGGATGAG
GATCGTTTCGCATGATTGAACAAGATGGATTGCACGCAGGTTCTCCGGCCGCTTGGGTGGAGAGGCTATT
CGGCTATGACTGGGCACAACAGACAATCGGCTGCTCTGATGCCGCCGTGTTCCGGCTGTCAGCGCAGGGG
CGCCCGGTTCTTTTTGTCAAGACCGACCTGTCCGGTGCCCTGAATGAACTGCAGGACGAGGCAGCGCGGC
TATCGTGGCTGGCCACGACGGGCGTTCCTTGCGCAGCTGTGCTCGACGTTGTCACTGAAGCGGGAAGGGA
CTGGCTGCTATTGGGCGAAGTGCCGGGGCAGGATCTCCTGTCATCTCACCTTGCTCCTGCCGAGAAAGTA
TCCATCATGGCTGATGCAATGCGGCGGCTGCATACGCTTGATCCGGCTACCTGCCCATTCGACCACCAAG
CGAAACATCGCATCGAGCGAGCACGTACTCGGATGGAAGCCGGTCTTGTCGATCAGGATGATCTGGACGA
AGAGCATCAGGGGCTCGCGCCAGCCGAACTGTTCGCCAGGCTCAAGGCGCGCATGCCCGACGGCGAGGAT
CTCGTCGTGACCCATGGCGATGCCTGCTTGCCGAATATCATGGTGGAAAATGGCCGCTTTTCTGGATTCA
TCGACTGTGGCCGGCTGGGTGTGGCCGACCGCTATCAGGACATAGCGTTGGCTACCCGTGATATTGCTGA
AGAGCTTGGCGGCGAATGGGCTGACCGCTTCCTCGTGCTTTACGGTATCGCCGCTCCCGATTCGCAGCGC
ATCGCCTTCTATCGCCTTCTTGACGAGTTCTTCTGAGCGGGACTCTGGGGTTCGAAATGACCGACCAAGC
GACGCCCAACCTGCCATCACGAGATTTCGATTCCACCGCCGCCTTCTATGAAAGGTTGGGCTTCGGAATC
GTTTTCCGGGACGCCGGCTGGATGATCCTCCAGCGCGGGGATCTCATGCTGGAGTTCTTCGCCCACCCCA
ACTTGTTTATTGCAGCTTATAATGGTTACAAATAAAGCAATAGCATCACAAATTTCACAAATAAAGCATT
TTTTTCACTGCATTCTAGTTGTGGTTTGTCCAAACTCATCAATGTATCTTATCATGTCTGTATACCGTCG
ACCTCTAGCTAGAGCTTGGCGTAATCATGGTCATAGCTGTTTCCTGTGTGAAATTGTTATCCGCTCACAA
TTCCACACAACATACGAGCCGGAAGCATAAAGTGTAAAGCCTGGGGTGCCTAATGAGTGAGCTAACTCAC
ATTAATTGCGTTGCGCTCACTGCCCGCTTTCCAGTCGGGAAACCTGTCGTGCCAGCTGCATTAATGAATC
GGCCAACGCGCGGGGAGAGGCGGTTTGCGTATTGGGCGCTCTTCCGCTTCCTCGCTCACTGACTCGCTGC
GCTCGGTCGTTCGGCTGCGGCGAGCGGTATCAGCTCACTCAAAGGCGGTAATACGGTTATCCACAGAATC
AGGGGATAACGCAGGAAAGAACATGTGAGCAAAAGGCCAGCAAAAGGCCAGGAACCGTAAAAAGGCCGCG
TTGCTGGCGTTTTTCCATAGGCTCCGCCCCCCTGACGAGCATCACAAAAATCGACGCTCAAGTCAGAGGT
GGCGAAACCCGACAGGACTATAAAGATACCAGGCGTTTCCCCCTGGAAGCTCCCTCGTGCGCTCTCCTGT
TCCGACCCTGCCGCTTACCGGATACCTGTCCGCCTTTCTCCCTTCGGGAAGCGTGGCGCTTTCTCATAGC
TCACGCTGTAGGTATCTCAGTTCGGTGTAGGTCGTTCGCTCCAAGCTGGGCTGTGTGCACGAACCCCCCG
TTCAGCCCGACCGCTGCGCCTTATCCGGTAACTATCGTCTTGAGTCCAACCCGGTAAGACACGACTTATC
GCCACTGGCAGCAGCCACTGGTAACAGGATTAGCAGAGCGAGGTATGTAGGCGGTGCTACAGAGTTCTTG
AAGTGGTGGCCTAACTACGGCTACACTAGAAGAACAGTATTTGGTATCTGCGCTCTGCTGAAGCCAGTTA
CCTTCGGAAAAAGAGTTGGTAGCTCTTGATCCGGCAAACAAACCACCGCTGGTAGCGGTGGTTTTTTTGT
TTGCAAGCAGCAGATTACGCGCAGAAAAAAAGGATCTCAAGAAGATCCTTTGATCTTTTCTACGGGGTCT
GACGCTCAGTGGAACGAAAACTCACGTTAAGGGATTTTGGTCATGAGATTATCAAAAAGGATCTTCACCT
AGATCCTTTTAAATTAAAAATGAAGTTTTAAATCAATCTAAAGTATATATGAGTAAACTTGGTCTGACAG
TTACCAATGCTTAATCAGTGAGGCACCTATCTCAGCGATCTGTCTATTTCGTTCATCCATAGTTGCCTGA
CTCCCCGTCGTGTAGATAACTACGATACGGGAGGGCTTACCATCTGGCCCCAGTGCTGCAATGATACCGC
GAGACCCACGCTCACCGGCTCCAGATTTATCAGCAATAAACCAGCCAGCCGGAAGGGCCGAGCGCAGAAG
TGGTCCTGCAACTTTATCCGCCTCCATCCAGTCTATTAATTGTTGCCGGGAAGCTAGAGTAAGTAGTTCG
CCAGTTAATAGTTTGCGCAACGTTGTTGCCATTGCTACAGGCATCGTGGTGTCACGCTCGTCGTTTGGTA
TGGCTTCATTCAGCTCCGGTTCCCAACGATCAAGGCGAGTTACATGATCCCCCATGTTGTGCAAAAAAGC
GGTTAGCTCCTTCGGTCCTCCGATCGTTGTCAGAAGTAAGTTGGCCGCAGTGTTATCACTCATGGTTATG
GCAGCACTGCATAATTCTCTTACTGTCATGCCATCCGTAAGATGCTTTTCTGTGACTGGTGAGTACTCAA
CCAAGTCATTCTGAGAATAGTGTATGCGGCGACCGAGTTGCTCTTGCCCGGCGTCAATACGGGATAATAC
CGCGCCACATAGCAGAACTTTAAAAGTGCTCATCATTGGAAAACGTTCTTCGGGGCGAAAACTCTCAAGG
ATCTTACCGCTGTTGAGATCCAGTTCGATGTAACCCACTCGTGCACCCAACTGATCTTCAGCATCTTTTA
CTTTCACCAGCGTTTCTGGGTGAGCAAAAACAGGAAGGCAAAATGCCGCAAAAAAGGGAATAAGGGCGAC
ACGGAAATGTTGAATACTCATACTCTTCCTTTTTCAATATTATTGAAGCATTTATCAGGGTTATTGTCTC
ATGAGCGGATACATATTTGAATGTATTTAGAAAAATAAACAAATAGGGGTTCCGCGCACATTTCCCCGAA
AAGTGCCACCTG
[124 nt withheld, positions 6733-6856]
C
[91 nt withheld, positions 6858-6948]
A
[49 nt withheld, positions 6950-6998]
CCTTTGACGTTGGAGTCCACGTTCTTT
[37 nt withheld, positions 7026-7062]
ACCCTATCTCGGTCTATTCTTTTGATTTATAAGGGATTTTGCCGATTTCGGCCTATTGGTTAAAAAATGA
GCTGATTTAACAAAAATTTAACGCGAATTTT
Features (pLannotate 1.2.2; 20 found; start..end, strand, type, name):
      1..25      +  rep_origin     M13 ori (fragment): M13 bacteriophage origin of replication; arrow indicates direction of (+) strand synthesis
     29..183     -  CDS            lacZα (fragment): LacZα fragment of β-galactosidase; lacZ fragment
    343..722     +  enhancer       CMV enhancer: human cytomegalovirus immediate early enhancer
    724..923     +  promoter       CMV promoter: human cytomegalovirus (CMV) immediate early promoter
    952..970     +  promoter       T7 promoter: promoter for bacteriophage T7 RNA polymerase
   1023..1047    +  CDS            3xFLAG (fragment): three tandem FLAG® epitope tags
   1065..2291    +  CDS            RAD23B: RD23B_HUMAN - Experimental evidence at protein level: Swiss-Prot protein existence level 1. The XPC complex is proposed to represent the first factor bound at the sites of DNA damage and together with other core recognition factors, XPA, RPA and the TFIIH complex, is part of the pre-incision (or initial recognition) complex. The XPC complex recognizes a wide spectrum of damaged DNA characterized by distortions of the DNA helix such as single-stranded loops, mismatched bubbles or single-stranded overhangs. The orientation of XPC complex binding appears to be crucial for inducing a productive NE
   2395..3017    +  polyA_signal   hGH poly(A) signal: human growth hormone polyadenylation signal
   3046..3375    +  promoter       SV40 promoter: SV40 enhancer and early promoter
   3442..4233    +  CDS            neo: KKA2_KLEPN - Also known as kan, nptII. Experimental evidence at protein level: Swiss-Prot protein existence level 1. Resistance to kanamycin, neomycin, paromomycin, ribostamycin, butirosin and gentamicin B. From Klebsiella pneumoniae.
   4257..4415    +  CDS            ble (fragment): BLE_KLEPN - Experimental evidence at protein level: Swiss-Prot protein existence level 1. Binding protein with a strong affinity to the bleomycin family of antibiotics. Binds to CL990; an antimitotic-antibiotic compound. From Klebsiella pneumoniae.
   4410..4531    +  polyA_signal   SV40 poly(A) signal: SV40 polyadenylation signal
   4604..4620    -  protein_bind   lac operator: The lac repressor binds to the lac operator to inhibit transcription in E. coli. This inhibition can be relieved by adding lactose or isopropyl-β-D-thiogalactopyranoside (IPTG). lac repressor encoded by lacI
   4628..4658    -  promoter       lac promoter: promoter for the E. coli lac operon
   4673..4694    -  protein_bind   CAP binding site: CAP binding activates transcription in the presence of cAMP. E. coli catabolite activator protein
   4707..4799    -  CDS            lacI (fragment): lac repressor; lacI; The lac repressor binds to the lac operator to inhibit transcription in E. coli. This inhibition can be relieved by adding lactose or isopropyl-β-D-thiogalactopyranoside (IPTG).
   4982..5570    -  rep_origin     ori: high-copy-number ColE1/pMB1/pBR322/pUC origin of replication
   5741..6601    -  CDS            AmpR: β-lactamase; bla; confers resistance to ampicillin, carbenicillin, and related antibiotics
   6602..6706    -  promoter       AmpR promoter: bla
   6733..7161    +  rep_origin     f1 ori (sequence partly withheld): f1 bacteriophage origin of replication; arrow indicates direction of (+) strand synthesis
