[The description below was written by a language model from this plasmid's Addgene catalogue record and pLannotate feature annotations shown in this document.]
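Description:
pCMV6-AN-DDK_WT RAD23B is a mammalian expression plasmid of about 7.2 kb, built on the commercial pCMV6-AN-DDK backbone, that produces wild-type human RAD23B carrying an N-terminal FLAG (DDK) epitope supplied by the vector. It is maintained in E. coli as a high-copy plasmid through a ColE1/pUC-type origin and selected with ampicillin via the β-lactamase gene. An f1 phage origin and remnants of lac sequences (lacZα and lacI fragments, lac promoter and operator) are also annotated as backbone carry-over.

The expression cassette consists of the human cytomegalovirus immediate-early enhancer and promoter, followed by a T7 promoter, a short FLAG-coding segment (annotated as a fragment of 3xFLAG, consistent with a single epitope), and then the roughly 1.2 kb RAD23B open reading frame, which was inserted between AsiSI and HindIII sites. Transcripts are terminated by the human growth hormone polyadenylation signal. A separate cassette, in which the SV40 enhancer/early promoter drives the neomycin phosphotransferase gene with an SV40 polyadenylation signal, allows G418 selection of stably transfected mammalian cells; a small ble fragment annotated after neo appears to be a non-functional remnant.

RAD23B is a partner of XPC in the damage-recognition step of nucleotide excision repair. The construct allows transient or stable expression of the tagged protein in mammalian cells, where the FLAG epitope permits detection or immunoprecipitation. The associated publication concerns an interaction between RAD23A/B and Y-family DNA polymerases, and the "WT" in the name suggests it serves as the wild-type reference in that work, although the record does not list any mutant counterparts.
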