Addgene plasmid #201439: pCMV6-AN-DDK_WT RAD23B
Purpose: Expresses human RAD23B with an N-terminal FLAG tag in mammalian cells
Depositing lab: Roger Woodgate. Depositing organization: National Institute of Child Health and Human Development (NICHD). Publication: A novel interaction between RAD23A/B and Y-family DNA polymerases. Ashton NW, Jaiswal N, Cestari Moreno N, Semenova IV, D'Orlando DA, Teatin Latancia M, McIntyre J, Woodgate R, Bezsonova I. J Mol Biol. 2023 Nov 5:168353. doi: 10.1016/j.jmb.2023.168353. PubMed 37935254.
Backbone
  Vector backbone: pCMV6-AN-DDK
  Backbone manufacturer: Origene
  Backbone size w/o insert (bp): 5929
  Total vector size (bp): 7159
  Vector type: Mammalian Expression
  Selectable markers: Neomycin (select with G418)
Growth in bacteria
  Bacterial resistance: Ampicillin, 100 μg/mL
  Growth temperature: 37°C
  Growth strain: DH5alpha
  Copy number: High Copy
Gene/Insert
  Gene/Insert name: UV excision repair protein RAD23 homolog B (alt names: RAD23 homolog B, nucleotide excision repair protein; RAD23B; RD23B)
  Species: H. sapiens (human)
  Insert size (bp): 1230
  GenBank ID: NM_002874.5
  Entrez Gene: RAD23B (a.k.a. HHR23B, HR23B, P58)
  Promoter: CMV
  Tag / fusion protein: FLAG (N terminal on backbone)
  Cloning method: Restriction Enzyme; 5′ cloning site AsiSI (unknown if destroyed); 3′ cloning site HindIII (unknown if destroyed)
  Sequencing primers: 5′ TAATACGACTCACTATAGG; 3′ CAGGAAACAGCTATGAC
Terms and licenses: Academic/Nonprofit Terms; Industry Terms: Not Available to Industry
How to cite: pCMV6-AN-DDK_WT RAD23B was a gift from Roger Woodgate (Addgene plasmid # 201439 ; http://n2t.net/addgene:201439 ; RRID:Addgene_201439)
